Addgene plasmid #188304: pTXTL-T7max-Luz
Purpose: Expression of Luz via a T7 promoter in TXTL
Depositing lab: Kate Adamala. Depositing organization: University of Minnesota. Publication: Expanding luciferase reporter systems for cell-free protein expression. Sato W, Rasmussen M, Deich C, Engelhart AE, Adamala KP. Sci Rep. 2022 Jul 7;12(1):11489. doi: 10.1038/s41598-022-15624-6. PubMed 35798760.
Backbone
  Vector backbone: pCI-T7Max-UTR1-CTerminus8xHis-T500
  Backbone manufacturer: Adamala Lab
  Backbone size w/o insert (bp): 2918
  Vector type: Bacterial Expression, Luciferase, Synthetic Biology
Growth in bacteria
  Bacterial resistance: Ampicillin, 100 μg/mL
  Growth temperature: 37°C
  Growth strain: DH5alpha
  Copy number: High Copy
Gene/Insert
  Gene/Insert name: luz
  Species: Neonothopanus nambi
  Insert size (bp): 801
  Promoter: T7Max
  Tag / fusion protein: 8x His-tag (C terminal on insert)
  Cloning method: Restriction Enzyme; 5′ cloning site SpeI (not destroyed); 3′ cloning site MluI (not destroyed)
  Sequencing primers: 5′ AATAATTTTGTTTAACTTTAAGAAGGAGATATA; 3′ GTTGTTGTACAGAAAAGCCCG
Resource information
  A portion of this plasmid was derived from a plasmid made by: Daniel Voytas Lab
Terms and licenses: Academic/Nonprofit Terms; Industry Terms: Not Available to Industry
How to cite: pTXTL-T7max-Luz was a gift from Kate Adamala (Addgene plasmid # 188304 ; http://n2t.net/addgene:188304 ; RRID:Addgene_188304)
