[The description below was written by a language model from this plasmid's Addgene catalogue record and pLannotate feature annotations shown in this document.]
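Description:
pTXTL-T7max-Luz is a small, high-copy bacterial plasmid (about 3.7 kb) designed as a template for cell-free transcription–translation (TXTL) reactions. It is built on the pCI-T7Max-UTR1-CTerminus8xHis-T500 backbone and is propagated in E. coli through a ColE1/pUC-type origin of replication with ampicillin selection provided by the β-lactamase gene under its native promoter. An f1 phage origin is also present. The automated annotation additionally picks up short fragments of lacZα, SV40 large T antigen, bom and rop. These appear to be non-functional remnants of the parental vector rather than working parts of the design.

The payload is luz, the 801 bp luciferase gene from the bioluminescent fungus Neonothopanus nambi, cloned between SpeI and MluI sites that both remain intact. Transcription is driven by the T7Max promoter, annotated in the feature table as a T7 promoter, so expression depends on T7 RNA polymerase being supplied in the reaction. A strong ribosome binding site derived from phage T7 gene 10 lies immediately downstream to support efficient translation. The protein carries a C-terminal 8x His tag, which allows affinity purification or detection. The backbone name implies a UTR1 leader and a T500 terminator flanking the cassette, although neither these elements nor the luz coding sequence are called out in the feature table.

The plasmid is intended for expressing the fungal luciferase in cell-free systems, where it serves as a luminescent reporter as part of an effort to broaden the set of luciferases available for TXTL readouts.
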