Features (pLannotate 1.2.2; 10 found; start..end, strand, type, name):
    905..1493    +  rep_origin     ori: high-copy-number ColE1/pMB1/pBR322/pUC origin of replication
   1572..1590    +  promoter       T7 promoter: promoter for bacteriophage T7 RNA polymerase
   1599..1621    +  RBS            RBS: efficient ribosome binding site from bacteriophage T7 gene 10 (Olins and Rangwala, 1989)
   2543..2611    -  CDS            large T antigen (fragment): large T antigen from SV40 (simian virus 40)
   2630..2697    +  CDS            lacZα (fragment): LacZα fragment of β-galactosidase; lacZ fragment
   2701..3129    +  rep_origin     f1 ori (sequence partly withheld): f1 bacteriophage origin of replication; arrow indicates direction of (+) strand synthesis
   3157..3256    -  misc_feature   bom (fragment): basis of mobility region from pBR322
   3358..3393    -  CDS            rop (fragment): Rop protein, which maintains plasmids at low copy number; rop
   3488..3592    +  promoter       AmpR promoter: bla
   3593..734     +  CDS            AmpR (across the origin): β-lactamase; bla; confers resistance to ampicillin, carbenicillin, and related antibiotics
>Addgene plasmid #188304 | pTXTL-T7max-Luz | addgene full sequence | sequence record 377064 | Addgene NGS Result
GTTACATCGAACTGGATCTCAACAGCGGTAAGATCCTTGAGAGTTTTCGCCCCGAAGAACGTTTTCCAAT
GATGAGCACTTTTAAAGTTCTGCTATGTGGCGCGGTATTATCCCGTATTGACGCCGGGCAAGAGCAACTC
GGTCGCCGCATACACTATTCTCAGAATGACTTGGTTGAGTACTCACCAGTCACAGAAAAGCATCTTACGG
ATGGCATGACAGTAAGAGAATTATGCAGTGCTGCCATAACCATGAGTGATAACACTGCGGCCAACTTACT
TCTGACAACGATCGGAGGACCGAAGGAGCTAACCGCTTTTTTGCACAACATGGGGGATCATGTAACTCGC
CTTGATCGTTGGGAACCGGAGCTGAATGAAGCCATACCAAACGACGAGCGTGACACCACGATGCCTGTAG
CAATGGCAACAACGTTGCGCAAACTATTAACTGGCGAACTACTTACTCTAGCTTCCCGGCAACAATTAAT
AGACTGGATGGAGGCGGATAAAGTTGCAGGACCACTTCTGCGCTCGGCCCTTCCGGCTGGCTGGTTTATT
GCTGATAAATCTGGAGCCGGTGAGCGTGGGTCGCGCGGTATCATTGCAGCACTGGGGCCAGATGGTAAGC
CCTCCCGTATCGTAGTTATCTACACGACGGGGAGTCAGGCAACTATGGATGAACGAAATAGACAGATCGC
TGAGATAGGTGCCTCACTGATTAAGCATTGGTAACTGTCAGACCAAGTTTACTCATATATACTTTAGATT
GATTTAAAACTTCATTTTTAATTTAAAAGGATCTAGGTGAAGATCCTTTTTGATAATCTCATGACCAAAA
TCCCTTAACGTGAGTTTTCGTTCCACTGAGCGTCAGACCCCGTAGAAAAGATCAAAGGATCTTCTTGAGA
TCCTTTTTTTCTGCGCGTAATCTGCTGCTTGCAAACAAAAAAACCACCGCTACCAGCGGTGGTTTGTTTG
CCGGATCAAGAGCTACCAACTCTTTTTCCGAAGGTAACTGGCTTCAGCAGAGCGCAGATACCAAATACTG
TTCTTCTAGTGTAGCCGTAGTTAGGCCACCACTTCAAGAACTCTGTAGCACCGCCTACATACCTCGCTCT
GCTAATCCTGTTACCAGTGGCTGCTGCCAGTGGCGATAAGTCGTGTCTTACCGGGTTGGACTCAAGACGA
TAGTTACCGGATAAGGCGCAGCGGTCGGGCTGAACGGGGGGTTCGTGCACACAGCCCAGCTTGGAGCGAA
CGACCTACACCGAACTGAGATACCTACAGCGTGAGCTATGAGAAAGCGCCACGCTTCCCGAAGGGAGAAA
GGCGGACAGGTATCCGGTAAGCGGCAGGGTCGGAACAGGAGAGCGCACGAGGGAGCTTCCAGGGGGAAAC
GCCTGGTATCTTTATAGTCCTGTCGGGTTTCGCCACCTCTGACTTGAGCGTCGATTTTTGTGATGCTCGT
CAGGGGGGCGGAGCCTATGGAAAAACGCCAGCAACGCGGCCTTTTTACGGTTCCTGGCCTTTTGCTGGCC
TTTTGCTCACATGGCTCGACAGATCTAATTCTAATACGACTCACTATAGGGAAATAATTTTGTTTAACTT
TAAGAAGGAGATATACCGGTATGACTAGTATGCGTATCAACATCTCCCTGTCGTCGTTATTCGAACGGTT
AAGTAAACTGAGCTCTCGTTCAATTGCGATTACCTGTGGAGTTGTCCTCGCCTCTGCTATTGCTTTTCCC
ATCATACGTCGGGATTATCAGACGTTCCTGGAGGTTGGTCCTAGCTATGCCCCGCAAAACTTTCGCGGCT
ACATTATCGTTTGCGTACTTAGCTTGTTCCGCCAAGAGCAGAAAGGCCTGGCGATCTACGACCGGCTCCC
AGAGAAGCGCCGCTGGCTGGCGGATCTGCCATTTCGTGAAGGTACCAGACCGAGTATTACCTCACACATT
ATCCAGCGCCAGCGCACTCAACTTGTGGATCAGGAATTTGCCACACGTGAACTGATTGACAAGGTTATTC
CGAGGGTGCAAGCACGACATACCGATAAAACATTTTTGAGCACGAGCAAGTTTGAATTTCATGCGAAAGC
CATTTTCCTGTTGCCATCGATTCCAATCAACGACCCGCTGAACATACCTAGTCATGATACGGTGCGTCGA
ACGAAACGCGAAATTGCCCACATGCATGACTATCACGATTGCACCCTTCACCTAGCTCTGGCGGCACAGG
ATGGAAAAGAAGTCCTGAAAAAAGGCTGGGGCCAGCGTCATCCGCTGGCGGGGCCGGGTGTGCCTGGGCC
GCCGACTGAATGGACTTTCTTATACGCACCCCGTAATGAGGAAGAAGCGCGCGTGGTAGAAATGATTGTG
GAAGCATCCATCGGCTATATGACCAATGATCCGGCAGGTAAAATCGTCGAGAATGCCAAAACGCGTGGAG
GTGGCCATCACCATCATCACCATCACCACGGATAACTCGAGCAAAGCCCGCCGAAAGGCGGGCTTTTCTG
TACAACAACAATTGCATTCATTTTATGTTTCAGGTTCAGGGGGAGATGTGGGAGGTTTTTTAAAGCAAGT
AAAACCTCTACAAATGTGGTAAAATCGATAAGGATCCGGGCTGGCGTAATAGCGAAGAGGCCCGCACCGA
TCGCCCTTCCCAACAGTTGCGCAGCCTGAATGGCGAATGG
[124 nt withheld, positions 2701-2824]
C
[91 nt withheld, positions 2826-2916]
A
[49 nt withheld, positions 2918-2966]
CCTTTGACGTTGGAGTCCACGTTCTTT
[37 nt withheld, positions 2994-3030]
ACCCTATCTCGGTCTATTCTTTTGATTTATAAGGGATTTTGCCGATTTCGGCCTATTGGTTAAAAAATGA
GCTGATTTAACAAAAATTTAACGCGAATTTTAACAAAATATTAACGCTTACAATTTCCTGATGCGGTATT
TTCTCCTTACGCATCTGTGCGGTATTTCACACCGCATATGGTGCACTCTCAGTACAATCTGCTCTGATGC
CGCATAGTTAAGCCAGCCCCGACACCCGCCAACACCCGCTGACGCGCCCTGACGGGCTTGTCTGCTCCCG
GCATCCGCTTACAGACAAGCTGTGACCGTCTCCGGGAGCTGCATGTGTCAGAGGTTTTCACCGTCATCAC
CGAAACGCGCGAGACGAAAGGGCCTCGTGATACGCCTATTTTTATAGGTTAATGTCATGATAATAATGGT
TTCTTAGACGTCAGGTGGCACTTTTCGGGGAAATGTGCGCGGAACCCCTATTTGTTTATTTTTCTAAATA
CATTCAAATATGTATCCGCTCATGAGACAATAACCCTGATAAATGCTTCAATAATATTGAAAAAGGAAGA
GTATGAGTATTCAACATTTCCGTGTCGCCCTTATTCCCTTTTTTGCGGCATTTTGCCTTCCTGTTTTTGC
TCACCCAGAAACGCTGGTGAAAGTAAAAGATGCTGAAGATCAGTTGGGTGCACGAGTGG
