>Addgene plasmid #188304 | pTXTL-T7max-Luz | depositor partial sequence | sequence record 365523 | Luz gene
ATGCGTATCAACATCTCCCTGTCGTCGTTATTCGAACGGTTAAGTAAACTGAGCTCTCGTTCAATTGCGA
TTACCTGTGGAGTTGTCCTCGCCTCTGCTATTGCTTTTCCCATCATACGTCGGGATTATCAGACGTTCCT
GGAGGTTGGTCCTAGCTATGCCCCGCAAAACTTTCGCGGCTACATTATCGTTTGCGTACTTAGCTTGTTC
CGCCAAGAGCAGAAAGGCCTGGCGATCTACGACCGGCTCCCAGAGAAGCGCCGCTGGCTGGCGGATCTGC
CATTTCGTGAAGGTACCAGACCGAGTATTACCTCACACATTATCCAGCGCCAGCGCACTCAACTTGTGGA
TCAGGAATTTGCCACACGTGAACTGATTGACAAGGTTATTCCGAGGGTGCAAGCACGACATACCGATAAA
ACATTTTTGAGCACGAGCAAGTTTGAATTTCATGCGAAAGCCATTTTCCTGTTGCCATCGATTCCAATCA
ACGACCCGCTGAACATACCTAGTCATGATACGGTGCGTCGAACGAAACGCGAAATTGCCCACATGCATGA
CTATCACGATTGCACCCTTCACCTAGCTCTGGCGGCACAGGATGGAAAAGAAGTCCTGAAAAAAGGCTGG
GGCCAGCGTCATCCGCTGGCGGGGCCGGGTGTGCCTGGGCCGCCGACTGAATGGACTTTCTTATACGCAC
CCCGTAATGAGGAAGAAGCGCGCGTGGTAGAAATGATTGTGGAAGCATCCATCGGCTATATGACCAATGA
TCCGGCAGGTAAAATCGTCGAGAATGCCAAA
