>Addgene plasmid #188304 | pTXTL-T7max-Luz | depositor partial sequence | sequence record 365561 | pTXTL-T7max-Luz sequence 1056 bps
CNNNNNNNNNNGNNNTAANNNNNGCGGNNNCAACATCTCCCTGTCGTCGTTATTCGAACGGTTAAGTAAA
CTGAGCTCTCGTTCAATTGCGATTACCTGTGGAGTTGTCCTCGCCTCTGCTATTGCTTTTCCCATCATAC
GTCGGGATTATCAGACGTTCCTGGAGGTTGGTCCTAGCTATGCCCCGCAAAACTTTCGCGGCTACATTAT
CGTTTGCGTACTTAGCTTGTTCCGCCAAGAGCAGAAAGGCCTGGCGATCTACGACCGGCTCCCAGAGAAG
CGCCGCTGGCTGGCGGATCTGCCATTTCGTGAAGGTACCAGACCGAGTATTACCTCACACATTATCCAGC
GCCAGCGCACTCAACTTGTGGATCAGGAATTTGCCACACGTGAACTGATTGACAAGGTTATTCCGAGGGT
GCAAGCACGACATACCGATAAAACATTTTTGAGCACGAGCAAGTTTGAATTTCATGCGAAAGCCATTTTC
CTGTTGCCATCGATTCCAATCAACGACCCGCTGAACATACCTAGTCATGATACGGTGCGTCGAACGAAAC
GCGAAATTGCCCACATGCATGACTATCACGATTGCACCCTTCACCTAGCTCTGGCGGCACAGGATGGAAA
AGAAGTCCTGAAAAAAGGCTGGGGCCAGCGTCATCCGCTGGCGGGGCCGGGTGTGCCTGGGCCGCCGACT
GAATGGACTTTCTTATACGCACCCCGTAATGAGGAAGAAGCGCGCGTGGTAGAAATGATTGTGGAAGCAT
CCATCGGCTATATGACCAATGATCCGGCAGGTAAAATCGTCGAGAATGCCAAAACGCGTGGNNGTGGNCC
ATCACCATCATCACCATCACCACGGATAACTCGAGCAAAGCCCGCCCGAAAGGCGGGCTTTTCTGTANNN
AACAATTGCATTCATTTTNATGTTTCNGGTTCAGGGGGNNATGTGGGNNTTTTTTTAAAGCAAGTAAAAN
NTCTANNAANGTGGNAAAATCGANNNNNNNCNNNNTNNNGTANTAGCNANANGNNGCNCNATCNNNTTNC
CAACAG
