>Addgene plasmid #188304 | pTXTL-T7max-Luz | depositor partial sequence | sequence record 365562 | pTXTL-T7max-Luz sequence 1037 bps
NNNNNNNNNNNNNNNNNNNNNNNNTGGNGAGNNGANGATGGTGANGGCCACCTCCACGCGTTTTGGCATT
CTCGACGATTTTACCTGCCGGATCATTGGTCATATAGCCGATGGATGCTTCCACAATCATTTCTACCACG
CGCGCTTCTTCCTCATTACGGGGTGCGTATAAGAAAGTCCATTCAGTCGGCGGCCCAGGCACACCCGGCC
CCGCCAGCGGATGACGCTGGCCCCAGCCTTTTTTCAGGACTTCTTTTCCATCCTGTGCCGCCAGAGCTAG
GTGAAGGGTGCAATCGTGATAGTCATGCATGTGGGCAATTTCGCGTTTCGTTCGACGCACCGTATCATGA
CTAGGTATGTTCAGCGGGTCGTTGATTGGAATCGATGGCAACAGGAAAATGGCTTTCGCATGAAATTCAA
ACTTGCTCGTGCTCAAAAATGTTTTATCGGTATGTCGTGCTTGCACCCTCGGAATAACCTTGTCAATCAG
TTCACGTGTGGCAAATTCCTGATCCACAAGTTGAGTGCGCTGGCGCTGGATAATGTGTGAGGTAATACTC
GGTCTGGTACCTTCACGAAATGGCAGATCCGCCAGCCAGCGGCGCTTCTCTGGGAGCCGGTCGTAGATCG
CCAGGCCTTTCTGCTCTTGGCGGAACAAGCTAAGTACGCAAACGATAATGTAGCCGCGAAAGTTTTGCGG
GGCATAGCTAGGACCAACCTCCAGGAACGTCTGATAATCCCGACGTATGATGGGAAAAGCAATAGCAGAG
GCGAGGACAACTCCACAGGTAATCGCAATTGAACGAGAGCTCAGTTTACTTAACCGTTCGAATAACGACG
ACAGGGNNATGTTGATACGCATACTAGTCATACCGGTATATCTCCTTCTTNNNTTANNNAATTATTTCCC
TATAGTGAGTCGTANTAGAATTAGATCTGTCNANNNATGNNNAGCAAAANNNGCAAAANNNNNNNNNGTA
AANNNNNCNTNGCTGGCGNTTTTCNTNGCTCCNCCCCCCNNNACGANCATCCANNNN
